>Addgene plasmid #175778 | pAC150-RFP-EGFP-LGALS3 | addgene full sequence | sequence record 346521 | Addgene NGS Result
TCTGCAATGAAATCGAGTTCTGTCATTCTAAATCTCTCTTTCAGCCTAAAGCTTTTTCCCCGTATCCCCC
CAGGTGTCTGCAGGCTCAAAGAGCAGCGAGAAGCGTTCAGAGGAAAGCGATCCCGTGCCACCTTCCCCGT
GCCCGGGCTGTCCCCGCACGCTGCCGGCTCGGGGATGCGGGGGGAGCGCCGGACCGGAGCGGAGCCCCGG
GCGGCTCGCTGCTGCCCCCTAGCGGGGGAGGGACGTAATTACATCCCTGGGGGCTTTGGGGGGGGGCTGT
CCCCGTGAGCTCCCAACTCGGTACCCGGGGATCCAGGCGCGCCGCCATAGAGCCCACCGCATCCCCAGCA
TGCCTGCTATTGTCTTCCCAATCCTCCCCCTTGCTGTCCTGCCCCACCCCACCCCCCAGAATAGAATGAC
ACCTACTCAGACAATGCGATGCAATTTCCTCATTTTATTAGGAAAGGACAGTGGGAGTGGCACCTTCCAG
GGTCAAGGAAGGCACGGGGGAGGGGCAAACAACAGATGGCTGGCAACTAGAAGGCACAGTCGAGGCTGAT
CAGCGGGTTTAAACGGGCCCCTAACCGGTACGCGTAGAATCGAGACCGAGGAGAGGGTTAGGGATAGGCT
TACCTTCGAACCGCGGGCCCTCTAGACTCGAGCGGCCGCCACTGTGCTGGATATCAACCACTTTGTACAA
GAAAGTTGG
[414 nt withheld, positions 710-1123]
CCCAGCAGGGGCGCCATAGGGGCCAGTGGCAGGGTAGGCTCCGGGGGCACTTGGCTGTCCAGAAGATGGG
TAGGCCCCAGGGCCGCTGGGTGGCCCTGGGTAGACTCCAGGTGCAGGTGCTCCGGGATAAGCTCCAGGTG
CTCCATGGTAGGCGCCTGGAGGTGCCTGTCCAGGATAAGCCCCTGGGGGTGCCTGCCCGGGGTAGGCCCC
AGGATAGGAAGCCCCTGGGTAGCCCCCTGCCCCAGCAGGCTGGTTCCCCCATGCGCCAGGCCATCCTTGA
GGGTTTGGGTTTCCAGACCCAGATAACGCATCATGGAGCGAAAAATTGTCTGCCATAGATCTGAGTCCGG
ACTTGTACAGCTCGTCCATGCCGAGAGTGATCCCGGCGGCGGTCACGAACTCCAGCAGGACCATGTGATC
GCGCTTCTCGTTGGGGTCTTTGCTCAGGGCGGACTGGGTGCTCAGGTAGTGGTTGTCGGGCAGCAGCACG
GGGCCGTCGCCGATGGGGGTGTTCTGCTGGTAGTGGTCGGCGAGCTGCACGCTGCCGTCCTCGATGTTGT
GGCGGATCTTGAAGTTCACCTTGATGCCGTTCTTCTGCTTGTCGGCCATGATATAGACGTTGTGGCTGTT
GTAGTTGTACTCCAGCTTGTGCCCCAGGATGTTGCCGTCCTCCTTGAAGTCGATGCCCTTCAGCTCGATG
CGGTTCACCAGGGTGTCGCCCTCGAACTTCACCTCGGCGCGGGTCTTGTAGTTGCCGTCGTCCTTGAAGA
AGATGGTGCGCTCCTGGACGTAGCCTTCGGGCATGGCGGACTTGAAGAAGTCGTGCTGCTTCATGTGGTC
GGGGTAGCGGCTGAAGCACTGCACGCCGTAGGTCAGGGTGGTCACGAGGGTGGGCCAGGGCACGGGCAGC
TTGCCGGTGGTGCAGATGAACTTCAGGGTCAGCTTGCCGTAGGTGGCATCGCCCTCGCCCTCGCCGGACA
CGCTGAACTTGTGGCCGTTTACGTCGCCGTCCAGCTCGACCAGGATGGGCACCACCCCGGTGAACAGCTC
CTCGCCCTTGCTCACCATGGTGGCGACCGGTCCACCGGCGCCGGTGGAGTGGCGGCCCTCGGCGCGCTCG
TACTGTTCCACGATGGTGTAGTCCTCGTTGTGGGAGGTGATGTCCAGCTTGATGTCGGTCTTGTAGGCGC
CGGGCAGCTGCACGGGCTTCTTGGCCATGTAGGTGGTCTTGACCTCGGCGTCGTAGTGGCCGCCGTCCTT
CAGCTTCAGCCTCATCTTGATCTCGCCCTTCAGGGCGCCGTCCTCGGGGTACATCCGCTCGGTGGAGGCC
TCCCAGCCCATGGTCTTCTTCTGCATTACGGGGCCGTCGGAGGGGAAGTTGGTGCCGCGCAGCTTCACCT
TGTAGATGAACTCGCCGTCCTGCAGGGAGGAGTCCTGGGTCACGGTCACCACGCCGCCGTCCTCGAAGTT
CATCACGCGCTCCCACTTGAAGCCCTCGGGGAAGGACAGCTTCAAGTAGTCGGGGATGTCGGCGGGGTGC
TTCACGTAGGCCTTGGAGCCGTACTGGAACTGAGGGGACAGGATGTCCCAGGCGAAGGGCAGGGGGCCGC
CCTTGGTCACCTTCAGCTTGGCGGTCTGGGTGCCCTCGTAGGGGCGGCCCTCGCCCTCGCCCTCGATCTC
GAACTCGTGGCCGTTCACGGAGCCCTCCATGCGCACCTTGAAGCGCATGAACTCCTTGATGACGTCCTCG
GAGGAGGCCATGCCAACTTTTTTGTACAAACTTGTTGATATCTGCAGAATTCCACCACACTGGACTAGTG
GATCCGAGCTCGGTACCAAGCTTCTTCACGACACCTGAAATGGAAGAAAAAAACTTTGAACCACTGTCTG
AGGCTTGAGAATGAACCAAGATCCAAACTCAAAAAGGGCAAATTCCAAGGAGAATTACATCAAGTGCCAA
GCTGGCCTAACTTCAGTCTCCACCCACTCAGTGTGGGGAAACTCCATCGCATAAAACCCCTCCCCCCAAC
CTAAAGACGACGTACTCCAAAAGCTCGAGAACTAATCGAGGTGCCTGGACGGCGCCCGGTACTCCGTGGA
GTCACATGAAGCGACGGCTGAGGACGGAAAGGCCCTTTTCCTTTGTGTGGGTGACTCACCCGCCCGCTCT
CCCGAGCGCCGCGTCCTCCATTTTGAGCTCCCTGCAGCAGGGCCGGGAAGCGGCCATCTTTCCGCTCACG
CAACTGGTGCCGACCGGGCCAGCCTTGCCGCCCAGGGCGGGGCGATACACGGCGGCGCGAGGCCAGGCAC
CAGAGCAGGCCGGCCAGCTTGAGACTACCCCCGTCCGATTCTCGGTGGCCGCGCTCGCAGGCCCCGCCTC
GCCGAACATGTGCGCTGGGACGCACGGGCCCCGTCGCCGCCCGCGGCCCCAAAAACCGAAATACCAGTGT
GCAGATCTTGGCCCGCATTTACAAGACTATCTTGCCAGAAAAAAAGCGTCGCAGCAGGTCATCAAAAATT
TTAAATGGCTAGAGACTTATCGAAAGCAGCGAGACAGGCGCGAAGGTGCCACCAGATTCGCACGCGGCGG
CCCCAGCGCCCAGGCCAGGCCTCAACTCAAGCACGAGGCGAAGGGGCTCCTTAAGCGCAAGGCCTCGAAC
TCTCCCACCCACTTCCAACCCGAAGCTCGGGATCAAGAATCACGTACTGCAGCCAGGTGGAAGTAATTCA
AGGCACGCAAGGGCCATAACCCGTAAAGAGGCCAGGCCCGCGGGAACCACACACGGCACTTACCTGTGTT
CTGGCGGCAAACCCGTTGCGAAAAAGAACGTTCACGGCGACTACTGCACTTATATACGGTTCTCCCCCAC
CCTCGGGAAAAAGGCGGAGCCAGTACACGACATCACTTTCCCAGTTTACCCCGCGCCACCTTCTCTAGGC
ACCGGTTCAATTGCCGACCCCTCCCCCCAACTTCTCGGGGACTGTGGGCGATGTGCGCTCTGCCCACTGA
CGGGCACCGGAGCCTCACGGGCGCGCCAGTCTGCAATGAAATCGAGTTCTGTCATTCTAAATCTCTCTTT
CAGCCTAAAGCTTTTTCCCCGTATCCCCCCAGGTGTCTGCAGGCTCAAAGAGCAGCGAGAAGCGTTCAGA
GGAAAGCGATCCCGTGCCACCTTCCCCGTGCCCGGGCTGTCCCCGCACGCTGCCGGCTCGGGGATGCGGG
GGGAGCGCCGGACCGGAGCGGAGCCCCGGGCGGCTCGCTGCTGCCCCCTAGCGGGGGAGGGACGTAATTA
CATCCCTGGGGGCTTTGGGGGGGGGCTGTCCCCGTGAGCTCCCACTAGACTGTCATTCTAAATCTCTCTT
TCAGCCTAAAGCTTTTTCCCCGTATCCCCCCAGGTGTCTGCAGGCTCAAAGAGCAGCGAGAAGCGTTCAG
AGGAAAGCGATCCCGTGCCACCTTCCCCGTGCCCGGGCTGTCCCCGCACGCTGCCGGCTCGGGGATGCGG
GGGGAGCGCCGGACCGGAGCGGAGCCCCGGGCGGCTCGCTGCTGCCCCCTAGCGGGGGAGGGACGTAATT
ACATCCCTGGGGGCTTTGGGGGGGGGCTGTCCCCGTGAGCTCCCAACTCGGTACCCGGGGATCCAACGCG
CCAGTGAACCTCTTCGAGGGACCTAATAACTTCGTATAGCATACATTATACGAAGTTATATTAAGGGTTC
CGGATCCTAAGCTTGATGATCCAGACATGATAAGATACATTGATGAGTTTGGACAAACCACAACTAGAAT
GCAGTGAAAAAAATGCTTTATTTGTGAAATTTGTGATGCTATTGCTTTATTTGTAACCATTATAAGCTGC
AATAAACAAGTTAGATCTGTCGACGAATTCGGTACCCCCGGGAAGCTTCAGTTAGCCTCCCCCATCTCCC
GGGCAAACGTGCGCGCCAGGTCGCATATCGTCGGTATGGAGCCGGGGGTGGTGACGTGGGTCTGGACCAT
CCCGGAGGTAAGTTGCAGCAGGGCGTCCCGGCAGCCGGCGGGCGATTGGTCGTAATCCAGGATAAAGACG
TGCATGGAACGGAGGCGTTTGGCCAAGACGTCCAAGGCCCAGGCAAACACGTTATACAGGTCGCCGTTGG
GGGCCAGCAACTCGGGGGCCCGAAACAGGGTAAATAACGTGTCCCCGATATGGGGTCGTGGGCCCGCGTT
GCTCTGGGGCTCGGCACCCTGGGGCGGCACGGCCGTCCCCGAAAGCTGTCCCCAGTCCTCCCGCCACGAC
CCGCCGCACTGCAGATACCGCACCGTATTGGCAAGTAGCCCGTAAACGCGGCGAATCGCAGCCAGCATAG
CCAGGTCCAGCCGCTCGCCGGGGCGCTGGCGTTTGGCCAGGCGGTCGATGTGTCTGTCCTCCGGAAGGGC
CCCAAGCACGATGTTGGTGCCGGGCAAGGTCGGCGGGATGAGGGCCACGAACGCCAGCACGGCCTGGGGG
GTCATGCTGCCCATAAGGTACCGCGCGGCCGGGTAGCACAGGAGGGCGGCGATGGGATGGCGGTCGAAGA
TGAGGGTGAGGGCCGGGGGCGGGGCATGTGAGCTCCCAGCCTCCCCCCCGATATGAGGAGCCAGAACGGC
GTCGGTCACGGCATAAGGCATGCCCATTGTTATCTGGGCGCTTGTCATTACCACCGCCGCGTCCCCGGCC
GATATCTCACCCTGGTCGAGGCGGTGTTGTGTGGTGTAGATGTTCGCGATTGTCTCGGAAGCCCCCAGCA
CCCGCCAGTAAGTCATCGGCTCGGGTACGTAGACGATATCGTCGCGCGAACCCAGGGCCACCAGCAGTTG
CGTGGTGGTGGTTTTCCCCATCCCGTGGGGACCGTCTATATAAACCCGCAGTAGCGTGGGCATTTTCTGC
TCCGGGCGGACTTCCGTGGCTTCTTGCTGCCGGCGAGGGCGCAACGCCGTACGTCGGTTGCTATGGCCGC
GAGAACGCGCAGCCTGGTCGAACGCAGACGCGACTTCTACACAGCCATCGGTCCAGACGGCCGCGCTTCT
GCGGGCGATTTGTGTACGCCCGACAGTCCCGGCTCCGGATCGGACGATTGCGTCGCATCGACCCTGCGCC
CAAGCTGCATCATCGAAATTGCCGTCAACCAAGCTCTGATAGAGTTGGTCAAGACCAATGCGGAGCATAT
ACGCCCGGAGCCGCGGCGATCCTGCAAGCTCCGGATGCCTCCGCTCGAAGTAGCGCGTCTGCTGCTCCAT
ACAAGCCAACCACGGCCTCCAGAAGAAGATGTTGGCGACCTCGTATTGGGAATCCCCGAACATCGCCTCG
CTCCAGTCAATGACCGCTGTTATGCGGCCATTGTCCGTCAGGACATTGTTGGAGCCGAAATCCGCGTGCA
CGAGGTGCCGGACTTCGGGGCAGTCCTCGGCCCAAAGCATCAGCTCATCGAGAGCCTGCGCGACGGACGC
ACTGACGGTGTCGTCCATCACAGTTTGCCAGTGATACACATGGGGATCAGCAATCGCGCATATGAAATCA
CGCCATGTAGTGTATTGACCGATTCCTTGCGGTCCGAATGGGCCGAACCCGCTCGTCTGGCTAAGATCGG
CCGCAGCGATCGCATCCATGGCCTCCGCGACCGGCTGCAGAACAGCGGGCAGTTCGGTTTCAGGCAGGTC
TTGCAACGTGACACCCTGTGCACGGCGGGAGATGCAATAGGTCAGGCTCTCGCTGAATTCCCCAATGTCA
AGCACTTCCGGAATCGGGAGCGCGGCCGATGCAAAGTGCCGATAAACATAACGATCTTTGTAGAAACCAT
CGGCGCAGCTATTTACCCGCAGGACATATCCACGCCCTCCTACATCGAAGCTGAAAGCACGAGATTCTTC
GCCCTCCGAGAGCTGCATCAGGTCGGAGACGCTGTCGAACTTTTCGATCAGAAACTTCTCGACAGACGTC
GCGGTGAGTTCAGGCTTTTTCATGGTGGCGGCGGCTAGCCGGGGAGGCTGGATCGGTCCCGGTGTCTTCT
ATGGAGGTCAAAACAGCGTGGATGGCGTCTCCAGGCGATCTGACGGTTCACTAAACGAGCTCTGCTTATA
TAGACCTCCCACCGTACACGCCTACCGCCCATTTGCGTCAATGGGGCGGAGTTGTTACGACATTTTGGAA
AGTCCCGTTGATTTTGGTGCCAAAACAAACTCCCATTGACGTCAATGGGGTGGAGACTTGGAAATCCCCG
TGAGTCAAACCGCTATCCACGCCCATTGATGTACTGCCAAAACCGCATCACCATGGTAATAGCGATGACT
AATACGTAGATGTACTGCCAAGTAGGAAAGTCCCATAAGGTCATGTACTGGGCATAATGCCAGGCGGGCC
ATTTACCGTCATTGACGTCAATAGGGGGCGTACTTGGCATATGATACACTTGATGTACTGCCAAGTGGGC
AGTTTACCGTAAATACTCCACCCATTGACGTCAATGGAAAGTCCCTATTGGCGTTACTATGGGAACATAC
GTCATTATTGACGTCAATGGGCGGGGGTCGTTGGGCGGTCAGCCAGGCGGGCCATTTACCGTAAGTTATG
TAACGCGGAACTCCATATATGGGCTATGAACTAATGACCCCGTAATTGATTACTATTAATAACTAGTCAA
TAATCAATGTCAACATGGCGGTAATGTTGGACATGAGCCAATATAAATGTACATATTATGATATGGATAC
AACGTATGCAATGGGCCAAGCTCCTCGAGGCCCGGCCATCGGTACCCGGGATCCTAAGCTTGGCTGGACG
TAAACTCCTCTTCAGACCTAATAACTTCGTATAGCATACATTATACGAAGTTATATTAAGGGTTATTGAA
TATGATCGGAATTCTTGAAGACGAAAGGTCTAGCATTCTAGTTGATATCTATAACAAGAAAATATATATA
TAATAAGTTATCACGTAAGTAGAACATGAAATAACAATATAATTATCGTATGAGTTAAATCTTAAAAGTC
ACGTAAAAGATAATCATGCGTCATTTTGACTCACGCGGTCGTTATAGTTCAAAATCAGTGACACTTACCG
CATTGACAAGCACGCCTCACGGGAGCTCCAAGCGGCGACTGAGATGTCCTAAATGCACAGCGACGGATTC
GCGCTATTTAGAAAGAGAGAGCAATATTTCAAGAATGCATGCGTCAATTTTACGCAGACTATCTTTCTAG
GGTTAAAAGGGCGAATTCGTTTAAACCTGCAGGACTAGTCCCTTTAGTGAGGGTTAATTCTGAGCTTGGC
GTAATCATGGTCATAGCTGTTTCCTGTGTGAAATTGTTATCCGCTCACAATTCCACACAACATACGAGCC
GGAAGCATAAAGTGTAAAGCCTGGGGTGCCTAATGAGTGAGCTAACTCACATTAATTGCGTTGCGCTCAC
TGCCCGCTTTCCAGTCGGGAAACCTGTCGTGCCAGCTGCATTAATGAATCGGCCAACGCGCGGGGAGAGG
CGGTTTGCGTATTGGGCGCTCTTCCGCTTCCTCGCTCACTGACTCGCTGCGCTCGGTCGTTCGGCTGCGG
CGAGCGGTATCAGCTCACTCAAAGGCGGTAATACGGTTATCCACAGAATCAGGGGATAACGCAGGAAAGA
ACATGTGAGCAAAAGGCCAGCAAAAGGCCAGGAACCGTAAAAAGGCCGCGTTGCTGGCGTTTTTCCATAG
GCTCCGCCCCCCTGACGAGCATCACAAAAATCGACGCTCAAGTCAGAGGTGGCGAAACCCGACAGGACTA
TAAAGATACCAGGCGTTTCCCCCTGGAAGCTCCCTCGTGCGCTCTCCTGTTCCGACCCTGCCGCTTACCG
GATACCTGTCCGCCTTTCTCCCTTCGGGAAGCGTGGCGCTTTCTCATAGCTCACGCTGTAGGTATCTCAG
TTCGGTGTAGGTCGTTCGCTCCAAGCTGGGCTGTGTGCACGAACCCCCCGTTCAGCCCGACCGCTGCGCC
TTATCCGGTAACTATCGTCTTGAGTCCAACCCGGTAAGACACGACTTATCGCCACTGGCAGCAGCCACTG
GTAACAGGATTAGCAGAGCGAGGTATGTAGGCGGTGCTACAGAGTTCTTGAAGTGGTGGCCTAACTACGG
CTACACTAGAAGAACAGTATTTGGTATCTGCGCTCTGCTGAAGCCAGTTACCTTCGGAAAAAGAGTTGGT
AGCTCTTGATCCGGCAAACAAACCACCGCTGGTAGCGGTGGTTTTTTTGTTTGCAAGCAGCAGATTACGC
GCAGAAAAAAAGGATCTCAAGAAGATCCTTTGATCTTTTCTACGGGGTCTGACGCTCAGTGGAACGAAAA
CTCACGTTAAGGGATTTTGGTCATGAGACAATAACCCTGATAAATGCTTCAATAATATTGAAAAAGGAAG
AGTATGAGTATTCAACATTTCCGTGTCGCCCTTATTCCCTTTTTTGCGGCATTTTGCCTTCCTGTTTTTG
CTCACCCAGAAACGCTGGTGAAAGTAAAAGATGCTGAAGATCAGTTGGGTGCACGAGTGGGTTACATCGA
ACTGGATCTCAACAGCGGTAAGATCCTTGAGAGTTTTCGCCCCGAAGAACGTTTTCCAATGATGAGCACT
TTTAAAGTTCTGCTATGTGGCGCGGTATTATCCCGTATTGACGCCGGGCAAGAGCAACTCGGTCGCCGCA
TACACTATTCTCAGAATGACTTGGTTGAGTACTCACCAGTCACAGAAAAGCATCTTACGGATGGCATGAC
AGTAAGAGAATTATGCAGTGCTGCCATAACCATGAGTGATAACACTGCGGCCAACTTACTTCTGACAACG
ATCGGAGGACCGAAGGAGCTAACCGCTTTTTTGCACAACATGGGGGATCATGTAACTCGCCTTGATCGTT
GGGAACCGGAGCTGAATGAAGCCATACCAAACGACGAGCGTGACACCACGATGCCTGTAGCAATGGCAAC
AACGTTGCGCAAACTATTAACTGGCGAACTACTTACTCTAGCTTCCCGGCAACAATTAATAGACTGGATG
GAGGCGGATAAAGTTGCAGGACCACTTCTGCGCTCGGCCCTTCCGGCTGGCTGGTTTATTGCTGATAAAT
CTGGAGCCGGTGAGCGTGGGTCTCGCGGTATCATTGCAGCACTGGGGCCAGATGGTAAGCCCTCCCGTAT
CGTAGTTATCTACACGACGGGGAGTCAGGCAACTATGGATGAACGAAATAGACAGATCGCTGAGATAGGT
GCCTCACTGATTAAGCATTGGTAACTGTCAGACCAAGTTTACTCATATATACTTTAGATTGATTTAAAAC
TTCATTTTTAATTTAAAAGGATCTAGGTGAAGATCCTTTTTGATAATCTCATGAGCGGATACATATTTGA
ATGTATTTAGAAAAATAAACAAATAGGGGTTCCGCGCACATTTCCCCGAAAAGTGCCACCTGATGCGGTG
TGAAATACCGCACAGATGCGTAAGGAGAAAATACCGCATCAGGAAATTGTAAGCGTTAATAATTCAGAAG
AACTCGTCAAGAAGGCGATAGAAGGCGATGCGCTGCGAATCGGGAGCGGCGATACCGTAAAGCACGAGGA
AGCGGTCAGCCCATTCGCCGCCAAGCTCTTCAGCAATATCACGGGTAGCCAACGCTATGTCCTGATAGCG
GTCCGCCACACCCAGCCGGCCACAGTCGATGAATCCAGAAAAGCGGCCATTTTCCACCATGATATTCGGC
AAGCAGGCATCGCCATGGGTCACGACGAGATCCTCGCCGTCGGGCATGCTCGCCTTGAGCCTGGCGAACA
GTTCGGCTGGCGCGAGCCCCTGATGCTCTTCGTCCAGATCATCCTGATCGACAAGACCGGCTTCCATCCG
AGTACGTGCTCGCTCGATGCGATGTTTCGCTTGGTGGTCGAATGGGCAGGTAGCCGGATCAAGCGTATGC
AGCCGCCGCATTGCATCAGCCATGATGGATACTTTCTCGGCAGGAGCAAGGTGAGATGACAGGAGATCCT
GCCCCGGCACTTCGCCCAATAGCAGCCAGTCCCTTCCCGCTTCAGTGACAACGTCGAGCACAGCTGCGCA
AGGAACGCCCGTCGTGGCCAGCCACGATAGCCGCGCTGCCTCGTCTTGCAGTTCATTCAGGGCACCGGAC
AGGTCGGTCTTGACAAAAAGAACCGGGCGCCCCTGCGCTGACAGCCGGAACACGGCGGCATCAGAGCAGC
CGATTGTCTGTTGTGCCCAGTCATAGCCGAATAGCCTCTCCACCCAAGCGGCCGGAGAACCTGCGTGCAA
TCCATCTTGTTCAATCATGCGAAACGATCCTCATCCTGTCTCTTGATCAGAGCTTGATCCCCTGCGCCAT
CAGATCCTTGGCGGCAAGAAAGCCATCCAGTTTACTTTGCAGGGCTTCCCAACCTTACCAGAGGGCGCCC
CAGCTGGCAATTCCGGTTCGCTTGCTGTCCATAAAACCGCCCAGTCTAGCTATCGCCATGTAAGCCCACT
GCAAGCTACCTGCTTTCTCTTTGCGCTTGCGTTTTCCCTTGTCCAGATAGCCCAGTAGCTGACATTCATC
CGGGGTCAGCACCGTTTCTGCGGACTGGCTTTCTACGTGAAAAGGATCTAGGTGAAGATCCTTTTTGATA
ATCTCATGCCTGACATTTATATTCCCCAGAACATCAGGTTAATGGCGTTTTTGATGTCATTTTCGCGGTG
GCTGAGATCAGCCACTTCTTCCCCGATAACGGAGACCGGCACACTGGCCATATCGGTGGTCATCATGCGC
CAGCTTTCATCCCCGATATGCACCACCGGGTAAAGTTCACGGGAGACTTTATCTGACAGCAGACGTGCAC
TGGCCAGGGGGATCACCATCCGTCGCCCCGGCGTGTCAATAATATCACTCTGTACATCCACAAACAGACG
ATAACGGCTCTCTCTTTTATAGGTGTAAACCTTAAACTGCCGTACGTATAGGCTGCGCAACTGTTGGGAA
GGGCGATCGGTGCGGGCCTCTTCGCTATTACGCCAGCTGGCGAAAGGGGGATGTGCTGCAAGGCGATTAA
GTTGGGTAACGCCAGGGTTTTCCCAGTCACGACGTTGTAAAACGACGGCCAGTGAATTGTAATACGACTC
ACTATAGGGCGAATTGAATTTAGCGGCCGCGAATTCGCCCTTTTAACCCTAGAAAGATAATCATATTGTG
ACGTACGTTAAAGATAATCATGCGTAAAATTGACGCATGTGTTTTATCGGTCTGTATATCGAGGTTTATT
TATTAATTTGAATAGATATTAAGTTTTATTATATTTACACTTACATACTAATAATAAATTCAACAAACAA
TTTATTTATGTTTATTTATTTATTAAAAAAAAACAAAAACTCAAAATTTCTTCTATAAAGTAACAAAACT
TTTAACTAGTATGTCGAGCCGGCGCGTACTAGTGGCCGGCCAG
Features (pLannotate 1.2.2; 32 found; start..end, strand, type, name):
    297..314     +  misc_feature   MCS (fragment): pUC18/19 multiple cloning site
    325..549     -  polyA_signal   bGH poly(A) signal: bovine growth hormone polyadenylation signal
    593..634     -  CDS            V5 tag: epitope tag from simian virus 5
    688..705     +  protein_bind   attB2 (fragment): mutant version of attB; core recombination site for the Gateway® BP reaction BP Clonase™
    710..1459    -  CDS            LGALS3 (sequence partly withheld): LEG3_HUMAN - Also known as MAC2. Experimental evidence at protein level: Swiss-Prot protein existence level 1. Galactose-specific lectin which binds IgE. May mediate with the alpha-3, beta-1 integrin the stimulation by CSPG4 of endothelial cells migration. Together with DMBT1, required for terminal differentiation of columnar epithelial cells during early embryogenesis (By similarity). In the nucleus: acts as a pre-mRNA splicing factor. Involved in acute inflammatory responses including neutrophil activation and adhesion, chemoattraction of monocytes macrophages, opsonization of apoptotic neut
   1475..2191    -  CDS            EGFP: EGFP is a basic (constitutively fluorescent) green fluorescent protein published in 1996, derived from Aequorea victoria. It is reported to be a rapidly-maturing weak dimer with moderate acid sensitivity.
   2210..2884    -  CDS            mRFP1: mRFP1 is a basic (constitutively fluorescent) red fluorescent protein published in 2002, derived from Discosoma sp.. It is reported to be a somewhat slowly-maturing monomer with low acid sensitivity.
   2890..2907    -  protein_bind   attB1 (fragment): mutant version of attB; core recombination site for the Gateway® BP reaction BP Clonase™
   2969..4147    -  promoter       EF-1α promoter: strong constitutive promoter for human elongation factor EF-1α
   4740..4757    +  misc_feature   MCS (fragment): pUC18/19 multiple cloning site
   4789..4822    +  protein_bind   loxP: Cre-mediated recombination occurs in the 8-bp core sequence (GCATACAT). Cre recombinase
   4851..4985    -  polyA_signal   SV40 poly(A) signal: SV40 polyadenylation signal
   5021..6125    -  CDS            HSV TK (fragment): herpes simplex virus thymidine kinase confers sensitivity to nucleoside analogs such as acyclovir or ganciclovir
   6126..7096    -  CDS            HygR (fragment): aminoglycoside phosphotransferase from E. coli; aph(4)-Ia; confers resistance to hygromycin
   7201..7404    -  promoter       CMV promoter: human cytomegalovirus (CMV) immediate early promoter
   7405..7784    -  enhancer       CMV enhancer: human cytomegalovirus immediate early enhancer
   7934..7967    +  protein_bind   loxP: Cre-mediated recombination occurs in the 8-bp core sequence (GCATACAT). Cre recombinase
   8374..8392    -  promoter       T3 promoter: promoter for bacteriophage T3 RNA polymerase
   8435..8457    -  protein_bind   lac operator (fragment): The lac repressor binds to the lac operator to inhibit transcription in E. coli. This inhibition can be relieved by adding lactose or isopropyl-β-D-thiogalactopyranoside (IPTG). lac repressor encoded by lacI
   8461..8491    -  promoter       lac promoter: promoter for the E. coli lac operon
   8506..8527    -  protein_bind   CAP binding site: CAP binding activates transcription in the presence of cAMP. E. coli catabolite activator protein
   8540..8632    -  CDS            lacI (fragment): lac repressor; lacI; The lac repressor binds to the lac operator to inhibit transcription in E. coli. This inhibition can be relieved by adding lactose or isopropyl-β-D-thiogalactopyranoside (IPTG).
   8815..9403    -  rep_origin     ori: high-copy-number ColE1/pMB1/pBR322/pUC origin of replication
   9474..9526    +  promoter       AmpR promoter (fragment): bla
   9527..10387   +  CDS            AmpR: β-lactamase; bla; confers resistance to ampicillin, carbenicillin, and related antibiotics
  10480..10539   -  promoter       AmpR promoter (fragment): bla
  10566..10616   +  misc_feature   bom (fragment): basis of mobility region from pBR322
  10637..11431   -  CDS            NeoR/KanR: aminoglycoside phosphotransferase from Tn5; aph(3')-II (or nptII); confers resistance to neomycin, kanamycin, and G418 (Geneticin®)
  11463..11732   -  CDS            tnpA (fragment): TN5P_ECOLX - Also known as tnp. Experimental evidence at protein level: Swiss-Prot protein existence level 1. Mediates transposition of transposon Tn5 by a 'cut and paste' mechanism. First, the monomeric transposase binds the 19 bp inverted DNA repeats flanking the transposon. Then, dimerization of the DNA- bound transposase creates a synaptic DNA complex. After nicking of the first DNA strand, excision of the transposon proceeds through a series of intermediates. The transposase then mediates the insertion of the transposon at a new site by strand transfer. The activity of the wild- type tran
  11780..12083   -  CDS            ccdB (fragment): CcdB, a bacterial toxin that poisons DNA gyrase; ccdB; Plasmids containing the ccdB gene cannot be propagated in standard E. coli strains.
  12093..12240   -  CDS            lacZα (fragment): LacZα fragment of β-galactosidase; lacZ fragment
  12243..12261   +  promoter       T7 promoter: promoter for bacteriophage T7 RNA polymerase
