[The description below was written by a language model from this plasmid's Addgene catalogue record and pLannotate feature annotations shown in this document.]
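Description:
pAC150-RFP-EGFP-LGALS3 is a mammalian expression plasmid built on the pAC150 backbone and described in the record as a PiggyBac vector, meaning the expression unit is intended for transposase-mediated integration into the host genome. The piggyBac terminal repeats themselves are not called out in the feature table. It is propagated in E. coli through a high-copy ColE1/pUC-type origin with ampicillin selection (AmpR). The annotation also detects a Tn5-derived NeoR/KanR coding sequence and fragments of ccdB, lacZα, tnpA and lacI in the backbone, which look like cloning remnants. The record does not explain their role.

The payload, inserted by Gateway cloning and flanked by attB1 and attB2 remnants, is a tandem fluorescent fusion: mRFP1, then EGFP, then human LGALS3 (galectin-3), driven by the strong constitutive EF-1α promoter and terminated by the bGH polyadenylation signal. A V5 tag sequence lies downstream of attB2, but the table does not show whether it is translated in frame with the fusion. A separate cassette, bracketed by two loxP sites, uses the CMV enhancer/promoter to express adjoining hygromycin-resistance and HSV thymidine kinase sequences with an SV40 poly(A). This arrangement allows positive selection of integrants with hygromycin, and Cre-mediated excision of the marker could be followed by negative selection with ganciclovir.

Galectin-3 binds glycans exposed on ruptured lysosomes. Because EGFP is moderately acid-sensitive and mRFP1 is largely acid-resistant, the tandem tag can report delivery of damaged lysosomes into acidic compartments. This fits the associated study of lysophagy and ubiquitin-binding autophagy receptors.
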