Addgene plasmid #175778: pAC150-RFP-EGFP-LGALS3
Purpose: PiggyBac Vector expressing GFP-RFP-LGALS3
Depositing lab: Wade Harper. Depositing organization: Harvard Medical School. Publication: Quantitative proteomics reveals the selectivity of ubiquitin-binding autophagy receptors in the turnover of damaged lysosomes by lysophagy. Eapen VV, Swarup S, Hoyer MJ, Paulo JA, Harper JW. eLife. 2021 Sep 29;10. pii: 72328. doi: 10.7554/eLife.72328. PubMed 34585663.
Backbone
  Vector backbone: pAC150
  Vector type: Mammalian Expression
Growth in bacteria
  Bacterial resistance: Ampicillin, 100 μg/mL
  Growth temperature: 37°C
  Growth strain: DH5alpha
  Copy number: Unknown
Gene/Insert
  Gene/Insert name: LGALS3
  Species: H. sapiens (human)
  Entrez Gene: LGALS3 (a.k.a. CBP35, GAL3, GALBP, GALIG, L31, LGALS2, MAC2)
  Cloning method: Gateway Cloning
Terms and licenses: Academic/Nonprofit Terms; Industry Terms: Not Available to Industry
How to cite: pAC150-RFP-EGFP-LGALS3 was a gift from Wade Harper (Addgene plasmid # 175778 ; http://n2t.net/addgene:175778 ; RRID:Addgene_175778)
